Addgene plasmid #162366: pC0.314 ECK120010876
Purpose: Level 0 transcription terminator
Depositing lab: Alistair McCormick. Depositing organization: University of Edinburgh. Publication: Evaluation and Comparison of the Efficiency of Transcription Terminators in Different Cyanobacterial Species. Gale GAR, Wang B, McCormick AJ. Front Microbiol. 2021 Jan 15;11:624011. doi: 10.3389/fmicb.2020.624011. eCollection 2020. PubMed 33519785.
Backbone
  Vector backbone: pICH41276
Growth in bacteria
  Bacterial resistance: Spectinomycin, 50 μg/mL
  Growth temperature: 37°C
  Growth strain: DH5alpha
  Copy number: High Copy
Gene/Insert
  Gene/Insert name: ECK120010876
  Insert size (bp): 55
Terms and licenses: Academic/Nonprofit Terms; Industry Terms: Not Available to Industry
How to cite: pC0.314 ECK120010876 was a gift from Alistair McCormick (Addgene plasmid # 162366 ; http://n2t.net/addgene:162366 ; RRID:Addgene_162366)
