[The description below was written by a language model from this plasmid's Addgene catalogue record and pLannotate feature annotations shown in this document.]
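Description:
pC0.314 ECK120010876 is a small (about 2.3 kb) Level 0 part plasmid that stores a single transcription terminator, ECK120010876, as a 55 bp insert in the pICH41276 backbone. "Level 0" is the terminology of hierarchical modular cloning systems, in which basic parts such as promoters, coding sequences and terminators are kept in individual storage vectors and later combined into transcription units and multigene constructs. The record does not describe the flanking cloning sites or overhangs, and the automated annotation does not mark the terminator itself, which probably lies in one of the unannotated stretches of the sequence.

The plasmid is maintained in E. coli (DH5alpha is the listed strain) at high copy number through a ColE1/pMB1/pUC-type origin. Selection is with spectinomycin, conferred by a full-length aadA gene, which also mediates streptomycin resistance. An AmpR (bla) promoter is annotated and, given the circular map, sits shortly upstream of the marker region, though the record does not say what it drives. The other annotated features are short fragments of a gentamicin acetyltransferase gene, lacI and an integron-type integrase. These look like remnants of how the backbone and its resistance cassette were built rather than functional elements, so gentamicin resistance or lac repressor activity should not be expected.

There is no promoter-driven payload, reporter or tag, since the plasmid serves purely as a donor of a terminator part. According to the associated publication title, it belongs to a collection used to evaluate and compare transcription terminator efficiency across different cyanobacterial species. Its typical use is therefore as a building block for assembling expression cassettes or terminator test constructs.
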