Features (pLannotate 1.2.2; 6 found; start..end, strand, type, name):
     88..144     +  CDS            GmR (fragment): gentamycin acetyltransferase; aacC1; confers resistance to gentamycin
    151..939     +  CDS            aadA: S3AD_ECOLX - Experimental evidence at protein level: Swiss-Prot protein existence level 1. Mediates bacterial resistance to the antibiotics streptomycin and spectinomycin. From Escherichia coli.
   1113..1701    +  rep_origin     ori: high-copy-number ColE1/pMB1/pBR322/pUC origin of replication
   1884..1933    +  CDS            lacI (fragment): lac repressor; lacI; The lac repressor binds to the lac operator to inhibit transcription in E. coli. This inhibition can be relieved by adding lactose or isopropyl-β-D-thiogalactopyranoside (IPTG).
   2133..2237    +  promoter       AmpR promoter: bla
   2228..2308    -  CDS            int (fragment): INT2_ECOLX - Protein inferred from homology: Swiss-Prot protein existence level 3. Putative integrase believed to be involved in the insertion of antibiotic resistance genes into plasmids and transposons. From Escherichia coli.
>Addgene plasmid #162366 | pC0.314 ECK120010876 | addgene full sequence | sequence record 323937 | Addgene NGS Result
GGCTTGTTATGACTGTTTTTTTTTGGGGTACAGTCTATGCCTCGGGCATCCAAGCAGCAAGCGCGTTACG
CCGTGGGTCGATGTTTGATGTTATGGAGCAGCAACGATGTTACGCAGCAGGGCAGTCGCCCTAAAACAAA
GTTAAACATCATGAGGGAAGCGGTGATCGCCGAAGTATCGACTCAACTATCAGAGGTAGTTGGCGTCATC
GAGCGCCATCTCGAACCGACGTTGCTGGCCGTACATTTGTACGGCTCCGCAGTGGATGGCGGCCTGAAGC
CACACAGCGATATTGATTTGCTGGTTACGGTGACCGTAAGGCTTGATGAAACAACGCGGCGAGCTTTGAT
CAACGACCTTTTGGAAACTTCGGCTTCCCCTGGAGAGAGCGAGATTCTCCGCGCTGTAGAAGTCACCATT
GTTGTGCACGACGACATCATTCCGTGGCGTTATCCAGCTAAGCGCGAACTGCAATTTGGAGAATGGCAGC
GCAATGACATTCTTGCAGGTATCTTCGAGCCAGCCACGATCGACATTGATCTGGCTATCTTGCTGACAAA
AGCAAGAGAACATAGCGTTGCCTTGGTAGGTCCAGCGGCGGAGGAACTCTTTGATCCGGTTCCTGAACAG
GATCTATTTGAGGCGCTAAATGAAACCTTAACGCTATGGAACTCGCCGCCCGACTGGGCTGGCGATGAGC
GAAATGTAGTGCTTACGTTGTCCCGCATTTGGTACAGCGCAGTAACCGGCAAAATCGCGCCGAAGGATGT
CGCTGCCGACTGGGCAATGGAGCGCCTGCCGGCCCAGTATCAGCCCGTCATACTTGAAGCTAGACAGGCT
TATCTTGGACAAGAAGAAGATCGCTTGGCCTCGCGCGCAGATCAGTTGGAAGAATTTGTCCATTACGTAA
AAGGCGAGATCACCAAGGTAGTCGGCAAATAACTGTCAGACCAAGTTTACTCATATATACTTTAGATTGA
TTTAAAACTTCATTTTTAATTTAAAAGGATCTAGGTGAAGATCCTTTTTGATAATCTCATGACCAAAATC
CCTTAACGTGAGTTTTCGTTCCACTGAGCGTCAGACCCCGTAGAAAAGATCAAAGGATCTTCTTGAGATC
CTTTTTTTCTGCGCGTAATCTGCTGCTTGCAAACAAAAAAACCACCGCTACCAGCGGTGGTTTGTTTGCC
GGATCAAGAGCTACCAACTCTTTTTCCGAAGGTAACTGGCTTCAGCAGAGCGCAGATACCAAATACTGTT
CTTCTAGTGTAGCCGTAGTTAGGCCACCACTTCAAGAACTCTGTAGCACCGCCTACATACCTCGCTCTGC
TAATCCTGTTACCAGTGGCTGCTGCCAGTGGCGATAAGTCGTGTCTTACCGGGTTGGACTCAAGACGATA
GTTACCGGATAAGGCGCAGCGGTCGGGCTGAACGGGGGGTTCGTGCACACAGCCCAGCTTGGAGCGAACG
ACCTACACCGAACTGAGATACCTACAGCGTGAGCTATGAGAAAGCGCCACGCTTCCCGAAGGGAGAAAGG
CGGACAGGTATCCGGTAAGCGGCAGGGTCGGAACAGGAGAGCGCACGAGGGAGCTTCCAGGGGGAAACGC
CTGGTATCTTTATAGTCCTGTCGGGTTTCGCCACCTCTGACTTGAGCGTCGATTTTTGTGATGCTCGTCA
GGGGGGCGGAGCCTATGGAAAAACGCCAGCAACGCGGCCTTTTTACGGTTCCTGGCCTTTTGCTGGCCTT
TTGCTCACATGTTCTTTCCTGCGTTATCCCCTGATTCTGTGGATAACCGTATTACCGCCTTTGAGTGAGC
TGATACCGCTCGCCGCAGCCGAACGACCGAGCGCAGCGAGTCAGTGAGCGAGGAAGCGGAAGAGCGCCCA
ATACGCAAACCGCCTCTCCCCGCGCGTTGGCCGATTCATTAATCACTCTGTGGTCTCAGCTTTAAGGTTG
AAAAATAAAAACGGCGCTAAAAAGCGCCGTTTTTTTTGACGGTGGTACGCTTGAGACCACGAAGTGGCTC
TTCAGTGGACGAAAGGGCCTCGTGATACGCCTATTTTTATAGGTTAATGTCATGATAATAATGGTTTCTT
AGACGTCAGGTGGCACTTTTCGGGGAAATGTGCGCGGAACCCCTATTTGTTTATTTTTCTAAATACATTC
AAATATGTATCCGCTCATGAGACAATAACCCTGATAAATGCTTCAATAATATTGAAAAAGGAAGAGTATG
CGCTCACGCAACTGGTCCAGAACCTTGACCGAACGCAGCGGTGGTAACGGCGCAGTGGCGGTTTTCAT
